Addgene plasmid #234103: pKEK3231
Purpose: CCP expression in diverse gram-negative bacteria, with pre-cloned Golden Gate Compatible (BsaI) restriction sites to facilitate promoter swapping.
Depositing lab: Karl Klose. Depositing organization: University of Texas at San Antonio. Publication: Mobilizable shuttle vectors with fluorescent markers functional across different species of bacteria. Armstrong ZR, Alonso J, Stanton V, Patel N, Zogaj X, Cocioba SS, Klose KE. Appl Environ Microbiol. 2025 May 12:e0004525. doi: 10.1128/aem.00045-25. PubMed 40353662.
Backbone
  Vector backbone: Fn Ori-p15a-Kan
  Vector type: Bacterial Expression
Growth in bacteria
  Bacterial resistance: Kanamycin, 50 μg/mL
  Growth temperature: 37°C
  Growth strain: DH5alpha
  Copy number: Low Copy
Gene/Insert
  Gene/Insert name: DasherGFP
  Species: Synthetic
  Promoter: pJ23100-BsaI
  Cloning method: Golden Gate
Terms and licenses: Academic/Nonprofit Terms; Industry Terms: Not Available to Industry
Depositor comments: Universal primer overhangs for promoter swapping: Forward 5'- GGCTACGGTCTCGCGAC-3'; Reverse 5'- GGCTACGGTCTCGTAAT -3'
How to cite: pKEK3231 was a gift from Karl Klose (Addgene plasmid # 234103 ; http://n2t.net/addgene:234103 ; RRID:Addgene_234103)
