[The description below was written by a language model from this plasmid's Addgene catalogue record and pLannotate feature annotations shown in this document.]
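Description:
pKEK3231 is a 6,486-nt mobilizable bacterial expression shuttle vector built on a backbone the record calls "Fn Ori-p15a-Kan". It is intended for constitutive expression of a fluorescent marker in diverse Gram-negative bacteria. In E. coli it replicates from the p15A origin, which is compatible with ColE1-type plasmids; the record lists the plasmid as low copy. Selection is through a kanamycin resistance gene, aph(3')-Ia. The backbone name implies a second origin ("Fn Ori") for replication in another host. The automated annotation does not identify such an element, and the roughly 1.6 kb downstream of the p15A region is largely unannotated apart from short RSF ori and IS1 fragment matches. An IncP origin of transfer, flanked by traK, traJ and a fragment of traI, allows the plasmid to be mobilized by conjugation when a donor strain supplies the remaining transfer functions in trans.

The payload is the synthetic fluorescent protein DasherGFP. It is driven by a J23100 constitutive promoter from the Anderson synthetic series, and this promoter is flanked by BsaI sites. The feature table instead labels the 711-nt reporter ORF as obeCFP and the promoter as a J23119 fragment. These are probably nearest-match calls by the annotation software rather than true discrepancies, but the table does not independently confirm the catalogue identity. The BsaI sites let users excise the promoter and insert an alternative by Golden Gate assembly using amplicons with standard overhangs, so expression can be tuned or adapted to a given species. The stated purpose refers to "CCP" expression, a term the record does not define. Typical uses would be fluorescent labelling of bacterial strains and testing promoter activity across species.
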