Features (pLannotate 1.2.2; 11 found; start..end, strand, type, name):
    306..698     -  CDS            traK: TRAK4_ECOLX - Experimental evidence at protein level: Swiss-Prot protein existence level 1. From Escherichia coli.
    924..1033    +  oriT           oriT: incP origin of transfer
   1066..1437    +  CDS            traJ: oriT-recognizing protein; traJ
   1475..2023    +  CDS            traI (fragment): TRAI6_ECOLX - Experimental evidence at protein level: Swiss-Prot protein existence level 1. The initiation process of transfer DNA synthesis requires the interaction of at least three plasmid-specific components (TraH, I, and J) at the transfer origin resulting in the assembly of a specialised nucleoprotein complex - the relaxosome. Site- and strand-specific cleavage at the transfer origin is dependent on TraI and TraJ. From Escherichia coli.
   2052..2867    -  CDS            KanR: aminoglycoside phosphotransferase; aph(3')-Ia; confers resistance to kanamycin in bacteria or G418 (Geneticin®) in eukaryotes
   3151..3861    -  CDS            obeCFP: obeCFP is a basic (constitutively fluorescent) long stokes shift fluorescent protein published in 2011, derived from Obelia sp..
   3903..3927    -  promoter       J23119(SpeI) promoter (fragment): bacterial promoter (Registry of Standard Biological Parts BBa J23119) modified to end with an SpeI site
   3930..3950    +  CDS            lacZα (fragment): LacZα fragment of β-galactosidase; lacZ fragment
   4004..4549    +  rep_origin     p15A ori: Plasmids containing the medium-copy-number p15A origin of replication can be propagated in E. coli cells that contain a second plasmid with the ColE1 origin.
   4637..4692    +  rep_origin     RSF ori (fragment): Plasmids containing the RSF 1030 origin of replication can be propagated in E. coli cells that contain additional plasmids with compatible origins.
   4811..4881    -  mobile_element IS1 (fragment): prokaryotic transposable element IS1
>Addgene plasmid #234103 | pKEK3231 | addgene full sequence | sequence record 464927 | Addgene NGS Result
AAAAAAAAATCTGACAATATATAAAGAGAATATATAAAGAGAATATCTTAGGGGATTTTAAAAAAATCCC
ACAGACTCAAAGACTTTTTTGACTTTTTAAATCCTAGAAACTATACTTTAAGTACTTATTTAAGTACATG
GATTTAGATTATGCAAACCGTTAATTATTCAACTTTTAGAAATGAACTATCTGATTCAATGGATAGAGTA
ACAAAAAATCATAGTCCTATGATTGTAACTAGAGGTTCAAAAAAAGAAGCAGTTGTTATGATGTCGTTAG
AGGATTTTAAAGCTTTGTTAGCAGCCTTTTTGTCCGGTGTTGGGTTGAAGGTGAAGCCGGTCGGGGCCGC
AGCGGGGGCCGGCTTTTCAGCCTTGCCCCCCTGCTTCGGCCGCCGTGGCTCCGGCGTCTTGGGTGCCGGC
GCGGGTTCCGCAGCCTTGGCCTGCGGTGCGGGCACATCGGCGGGCTTGGCCTTGATGTGCCGCCTGGCGT
GCGAGCGGAACGTCTCGTAGGAGAACTTGACCTTCCCCGTTTCCCGCATGTGCTCCCAAATGGTGACGAG
CGCATAGCCGGACGCTAACGCCGCCTCGACATCCGCCCTCACCGCCAGGAACGCAACCGCAGCCTCATCA
CGCCGGCGCTTCTTGGCCGCGCGGGATTCAACCCACTCGGCCAGCTCGTCGGTGTAGCTCTTTGGCATCG
TCTCTCGCCTGTCCCCTCAGTTCAGTAATTTCCTGCATTTGCCTGTTTCCAGTCGGTAGATATTCCACAA
AACAGCAGGGAAGCAGCGCTTTTCCGCTGCATAACCCTGCTTCGGGGTCATTATAGCGATTTTTTCGGTA
TATCCATCCTTTTTCGCACGATATACAGGATTTTGCCAAAGGGTTCGTGTAGACTTTCCTTGGTGTATCC
AACGGCGTCAGCCGGGCAGGATAGGTGAAGTAGGCCCACCCGCGAGCGGGTGTTCCTTCTTCACTGTCCC
TTATTCGCACCTGGCGGTGCTCAACGGGAATCCTGCTCTGCGAGGCTGGCCGGCTACCGCCGGCGTAACA
GATGAGGGCAAGCGGATGGCTGATGAAACCAAGCCAACCAGGAAGGGCAGCCCACCTATCAAGGTGTACT
GCCTTCCAGACGAACGAAGAGCGATTGAGGAAAAGGCGGCGGCGGCCGGCATGAGCCTGTCGGCCTACCT
GCTGGCCGTCGGCCAGGGCTACAAAATCACGGGCGTCGTGGACTATGAGCACGTCCGCGAGCTGGCCCGC
ATCAATGGCGACCTGGGCCGCCTGGGCGGCCTGCTGAAACTCTGGCTCACCGACGACCCGCGCACGGCGC
GGTTCGGTGATGCCACGATCCTCGCCCTGCTGGCGAAGATCGAAGAGAAGCAGGACGAGCTTGGCAAGGT
CATGATGGGCGTGGTCCGCCCGAGGGCAGAGCCATGACTTTTTTAGCCGCTAAAACGGCCGGGGGGTGCG
CGTGATTGCCAAGCACGTCCCCATGCGCTCCATCAAGAAGAGCGACTTCGCGGAGCTGGTGAAGTACATC
ACCGACGAGCAAGGCAAGACCGAGCGCCTGGGTCACGTGCGCGTCACGAACTGCGAGGCAAACACCCTGC
CCGCTGTCATGGCCGAGGTGATGGCGACCCAGCACGGCAACACCCGTTCCGAGGCCGACAAGACCTATCA
CCTCCTGGTTAGCTTCCGCGCGGGAGAGAAGCCCGACGCGGAGACGTTGCGCGCGATTGAGGACCGCATC
TGCGCTGGGCTTGGCTTCGCCGAGCATCAGCGCGTCAGTGCCGTGCATCACGACACCGACAACCTGCACA
TCCATATCGCCATCAACAAGATTCACCCGACCCGAAACACCATCCATGAGCCGTATCGGGCCTACCGCGC
CCTCGCTGACCTCTGCGCGACGCTCGAACGGGACTACGGGCTTGAGCGTGACAATCACGAAACGCGGCAG
CGCGTTTCCGAGAACCGCGCGAACGACATGGAGCGGCACGCGGGCGTGGAAAGCCTGGTCGGCTGCTCGC
GCTTTGTTAGCAGCCGGATCCTTAGAAAAACTCATCGAGCATCAAATGAAACTGCAATTTATTCATATCA
GGATTATCAATACCATATTTTTGAAAAAGCCGTTTCTGTAATGAAGGAGAAAACTCACCGAGGCAGTTCC
ATAGGATGGCAAGATCCTGGTATCGGTCTGCGATTCCGACTCGTCCAACATCAATACAACCTATTAATTT
CCCCTCGTCAAAAATAAGGTTATCAAGTGAGAAATCACCATGAGTGACGACTGAATCCGGTGAGAATGGC
AAAAGCTTATGCATTTCTTTCCAGACTTGTTCAACAGGCCAGCCATTACGCTCGTCATCAAAATCACTCG
CATCAACCAAACCGTTATTCATTCGTGATTGCGCCTGAGCGAGACGAAATACGCGATCGCTGTTAAAAGG
ACAATTACAAACAGGAATCGAATGCAACCGGCGCAGGAACACTGCCAGCGCATCAACAATATTTTCACCT
GAATCAGGATATTCTTCTAATACCTGGAATGCTGTTTTCCCGGGGATCGCAGTGGTGAGTAACCATGCAT
CATCAGGAGTACGGATAAAATGCTTGATGGTCGGAAGAGGCATAAATTCCGTCAGCCAGTTTAGTCTGAC
CATCTCATCTGTAACATCATTGGCAACGCTACCTTTGCCATGTTTCAGAAACAACTCTGGCGCATCGGGC
TTCCCATACAATCGATAGATTGTCGCACCTGATTGCCCGACATTATCGCGAGCCCATTTATACCCATATA
AATCAGCATCCATGTTGGAATTTAATCGCGGCCTCGAGCAAGACGTTTCCCGTTGAATATGGCTCATATG
TTTAGTCTCCTTTTTTTGTTATAAATATTTTATACACAAAAATCTTCGTTATTTAAATAAGTTTTATAGC
TATTTTTTCAAGATACAAAACTATTAATTAGTTATAATTAGGTTATTAGCTTAAAATTATAAACCAAATA
CGATGAGTGACAACCCAAAAGATCTCGATCCTCTACGCCGTTGGGGAGCAGGAAACAGCTATGACGGTAC
CAAAAAAAACCCCGCCCTGTCAGGGGCGGGGTTTTTTTTTGAGCTCTTATCAGTGATGATGATGATGGTG
CTGATATGTGTCTAAGTCTACGGCTTTTACAACTTCTACGAGGCACATGTGATCTCTTCTCTCATCTCTA
TCTTTAGATAATTTAGTGTGGTAAGTGATATGATGATACCTTGGTATATGCACAGCAGCACTTCCGGCGA
GAGGCCTGTTCATCTGGGAACACTTGGTGACCAGTTTTTCAGTCACCCCCTCAATATCGTATGCTTGATT
AAATTCCACTCGGATTCCATTGTTAACGGTATCGGGCAGTATATACAGGATGCTGGGAGGACATTGAAAA
GCAACGTTCTTCCTCAGAATGTGTCCATCCTTTTTGAAGTTTTCTCCGGTCAAGGTCACCCTGTTGTATA
TAGACCCTCTCTCATAGGTTACCATAGCTCTTGTCTTATATACGCCGTCGCCTTCAAAACTTATAGTTCT
TTCTTGGGTGTAACCCTCTGGCATTGCTGACTTAAAGAAATCTTTTATATGGCTGGGGTACTTAGCAAAA
CATTGGACCCCATAGCTAAGGGTTGACACCAGTGTAGCCCAGGGTACTGGTAAATCGCCAGTTGTACAGA
TATATTTGGCCTTAATAGTACCAGTGGTAGCGTCGCCAGTTCCCTCCCCCTTGATTATGAACTTCATGCC
CTCCACATCCCCTTCAAGTTCTGTTATGTAGGGTATTTCTTTTTCAAACAGTTTAGCACCCTCTGTCAAG
GCAGTAGCCATGGGACTCTTTCTCCTCTTTAATCGAGACCAAGCTAGCACTGTACCTAGGACTGAGCTAG
CCGTCAAGAATTCACTGGCCGTCGTTTTACGGTCTCAGTCGACTACTCTAGAAATATTTTATCTGATTAA
TAAGATGATCTTCTTGAGATCGTTTTGGTCTGCGCGTAATCTCTTGCTCTGAAAACGAAAAAACCGCCTT
GCAGGGCGGTTTTTCGAAGGTTCTCTGAGCTACCAACTCTTTGAACCGAGGTAACTGGCTTGGAGGAGCG
CAGTCACCAAAACTTGTCCTTTCAGTTTAGCCTTAACCGGCGCATGACTTCAAGACTAACTCCTCTAAAT
CAATTACCAGTGGCTGCTGCCAGTGGTGCTTTTGCATGTCTTTCCGGGTTGGACTCAAGACGATAGTTAC
CGGATAAGGCGCAGCGGTCGGACTGAACGGGGGGTTCGTGCATACAGTCCAGCTTGGAGCGAACTGCCTA
CCCGGAACTGAGTGTCAGGCGTGGAATGAGACAAACGCGGCCATAACAGCGGAATGACACCGGTAAACCG
AAAGGCAGGAACAGGAGAGCGCACGAGGGAGCCGCCAGGGGGAAACGCCTGGTATCTTTATAGTCCTGTC
GGGTTTCGCCACCACTGATTTGAGCGTCAGATTTCGTGATGCTTGTCAGGGGGGCGGAGCCTATGGAAAA
ACGGCTTTGCCGCGGCCCTCTCACTTCCCTGTTAAGTATCTTCCTGGCATCTTCCAGGAAATCTCCGCCC
CGTTCGTAAGCCATTTCCGCTCGCCGCAGTCGAACGACCGAGCGTAGCGAGTCAGTGAGCGAGGAAGCGG
AATATATCCTGTATCACATATTCTGCTGACGCACCGGTGCAGCCTTTTTTCTCCTGCCACATGAAGCACT
TCACTGACACCCTCATCAGTGCCAACATAGTAAGCCAGTATACACTCCGCTAGCGCTGATGTCCGGCGGT
GCTTTTGCCGTTACGCACCACCCCGTCAGTAGCTGAACAGGAGGGACAGCTAAAGCTAGAAATGTACCAA
ATTTTACCTATTTTAGGATACTTTTCATGAAGCTCTTCTATTTTTCCCCAGTCCTTTAATAGTCTACCTT
TAGAGTCTCGTAAATAGTTATCTTTGTGACAGGGGCCTCTTTTATCTTTTTTAATGTAACTATATGTTAT
TCCAACGTCACTATTACTATTATCCAAATCTTTTTTAGCATGCCAGTAAGAACTTTCATAACTTAACTCT
ATCTTTCGACCTCTTTGATATACAACAATAAAGCTATAGCCAGTAGTAACAACCTGTTTTACTTTTGTTA
AATCTATTAACTTCTTATTTATTTTTTTATGTTTTTTTGAAAATTTAAATATTTCTATATTCATTCCTAC
ACTTCCTCAAATCCAAATGGTAGCTTATGATTCTCTTCTGGTTTCTTTTCTAATTTTTTTATATTTGCAA
TAAAAACTCTTTTTCTATCTTTGATTTTTTTATTGTCCCAATTCCTCCAAGTATCATCACAAACCCTTTC
AATATCATGTAAATGATGATGTCTAAATATTGATCTGACATAATACAGATCTAGGTCTAGTTCATCACTT
AACACAACTTCTCTAAGTCTTTCAGATGCTTCGATTGGTATGTAATCCTCTTTATTTTTAGTATCTAAAG
GCTTTTGCTTAAATTCTTCTTCTGTCTCTGCTACCTTACTAACTGTAAACTTGATATTTGTAATCTTACG
ACCATGTTTTCTGTGATGATCCTTGTCATCATAGGTTACAAAAATATCCGATAATTGATTAATCTCTTCT
AGTGCTGGTAATAGGAACTTATTTTTAAAATTTGAATATCTGTTGCTGTAACTTTTAGGTAAATCAAAAT
CATTAATCATATCATCGACATACAATACGCAATCAACTATATTAGCATACCCTGCTTGTTCGCCTAATTT
GCTTTTGAGAAGTAAGTATAATCTGCTTGAATACTTACTTTTAAATGAAAATAGTAACTGTCTTTCTGCT
TTAGTAAAGTACTCTTGTAGTTGTATCATGTGTGGCATTAATGACCAATGAAACTCGCAAATTAAAGCAC
TGCTTTTAGGGTCTGCTTCAATATATGCAAACCAGTTAGCTATCTTCGTTTGTTCTTTATTCAGCCATAC
TGGCTTAGACATTATTGAGTGCATTAATTGCTTCAATCTCACTCTGTTATGCTTAACCCCTGTAGCTTTT
TCAAGATCAGATAGGCTTATCTTATACCTGTGAAACTCTTTATCTTCTCTTTTAACCATTGAGGCAACTA
AGAATATTAAGTTTTGTTCTTCTTTTGTAAGGCTATACTTTCCTGCAACAAGAGTATTAGACATAGCTAT
TTCTTTGCCAGCATTTACATTTTTAACTTCTTTCATAGAACTAGAGTCATTATCTCGATATACAAATTCT
ATAAAACTTCTATTAGTAAAACAACTACTTCATAAAAAAAAGTAGTTTTAACGATACAAAAAGTAGTTTT
AAATTCAAAAAGTGATACAAAAAGTAGTTTTAAATTCAAAAAGTGATACAAAAAGTAGTTTTAAATTTTT
TAAAAAAGTGCTTCAAAGCCTTATGTAGCAATACTTACAGAGGATT
